>Addgene plasmid #177784 | L4440_BioBrick-hif-1-sgRNA-A | addgene full sequence | sequence record 354643 | Addgene NGS Result
TGTGCAAAAAAGCGGTTAGCTCCTTCGGTCCTCCGATCGTTGTCAGAAGTAAGTTGGCCGCAGTGTTATC
ACTCATGGTTATGGCAGCACTGCATAATTCTCTTACTGTCATGCCATCCGTAAGATGCTTTTCTGTGACT
GGTGAGTACTCAACCAAGTCATTCTGAGAATAGTGTATGCGGCGACCGAGTTGCTCTTGCCCGGCGTCAA
TACGGGATAATACCGCGCCACATAGCAGAACTTTAAAAGTGCTCATCATTGGAAAACGTTCTTCGGGGCG
AAAACTCTCAAGGATCTTACCGCTGTTGAGATCCAGTTCGATGTAACCCACTCGTGCACCCAACTGATCT
TCAGCATCTTTTACTTTCACCAGCGTTTCTGGGTGAGCAAAAACAGGAAGGCAAAATGCCGCAAAAAAGG
GAATAAGGGCGACACGGAAATGTTGAATACTCATACTCTTCCTTTTTCAATATTATTGAAGCATTTATCA
GGGTTATTGTCTCATGAGCGGATACATATTTGAATGTATTTAGAAAAATAAACAAATAGGGGTTCCGCGC
ACATTTCCCCGAAAAGTGCCACCTAAATTGTAAGCGTTAATATTTTGTTAAAATTCGCGTTAAATTTTTG
TTAAATCAGCTCATTTTTTAACCAATAGGCCGAAATCGGCAAAATCCCTTATAAATCAAAAGAATAGACC
GAGATAGGGT
[37 nt withheld, positions 711-747]
AAAGAACGTGGACTCCAACGTCAAAGG
[49 nt withheld, positions 775-823]
T
[91 nt withheld, positions 825-915]
G
[124 nt withheld, positions 917-1040]
CCCATTCGCCATTCAGGCTGCGCAACTGTTGGGAAGGGCGATCGGTGCGGGCCTCTTCGCTATTACGCCA
GCTGGCGAAAGGGGGATGTGCTGCAAGGCGATTAAGTTGGGTAACGCCAGGGTTTTCCCAGTCACGACGT
TGTAAAACGACGGCCAGTGAGCGCGCGGAATTCGCGGCCGCTTCTAGAGTAATACGACTCACTATAGGGA
AAAGGACACAAAAAAACTACGTTTTAGAGCTAGAAATAGCAAGTTAAAATAAGGCTAGTCCGTTATCAAC
TTGAAAAAGTGGCACCGAGTCGGTGCTTTTTTTAGGTTCTGTTAAGTAACTGATAATACGACTCACTATA
GGGAGGACACAAAAAAACTATGGGTTTTAGAGCTAGAAATAGCAAGTTAAAATAAGGCTAGTCCGTTATC
AACTTGAAAAAGTGGCACCGAGTCGGTGCTTTTTTTAGGTTCTGTTAAGTAACTGATACTAGTAGCGGCC
GCTGCAGATTTCGATAAGCCAGGTTGCTTCCTCGCTCACTGACTCGCTGCGCTCGGTCGTTCGGCTGCGG
CGAGCGGTATCAGCTCACTCAAAGGCGGTAATACGGTTATCCACAGAATCAGGGGATAACGCAGGAAAGA
ACATGTGAGCAAAAGGCCAGCAAAAGGCCAGGAACCGTAAAAAGGCCGCGTTGCTGGCGTTTTTCCATAG
GCTCCGCCCCCCTGACGAGCATCACAAAAATCGACGCTCAAGTCAGAGGTGGCGAAACCCGACAGGACTA
TAAAGATACCAGGCGTTTCCCCCTGGAAGCTCCCTCGTGCGCTCTCCTGTTCCGACCCTGCCGCTTACCG
GATACCTGTCCGCCTTTCTCCCTTCGGGAAGCGTGGCGCTTTCTCATAGCTCACGCTGTAGGTATCTCAG
TTCGGTGTAGGTCGTTCGCTCCAAGCTGGGCTGTGTGCACGAACCCCCCGTTCAGCCCGACCGCTGCGCC
TTATCCGGTAACTATCGTCTTGAGTCCAACCCGGTAAGACACGACTTATCGCCACTGGCAGCAGCCACTG
GTAACAGGATTAGCAGAGCGAGGTATGTAGGCGGTGCTACAGAGTTCTTGAAGTGGTGGCCTAACTACGG
CTACACTAGAAGAACAGTATTTGGTATCTGCGCTCTGCTGAAGCCAGTTACCTTCGGAAAAAGAGTTGGT
AGCTCTTGATCCGGCAAACAAACCACCGCTGGTAGCGGTGGTTTTTTTGTTTGCAAGCAGCAGATTACGC
GCAGAAAAAAAGGATCTCAAGAAGATCCTTTGATCTTTTCTACGGGGTCTGACGCTCAGTGGAACGAAAA
CTCACGTTAAGGGATTTTGGTCATGAGATTATCAAAAAGGATCTTCACCTAGATCCTTTTAAATTAAAAA
TGAAGTTTTAAATCAATCTAAAGTATATATGAGTAAACTTGGTCTGACAGTTACCAATGCTTAATCAGTG
AGGCACCTATCTCAGCGATCTGTCTATTTCGTTCATCCATAGTTGCCTGACTCCCCGTCGTGTAGATAAC
TACGATACGGGAGGGCTTACCATCTGGCCCCAGTGCTGCAATGATACCGCGAGACCCACGCTCACCGGCT
CCAGATTTATCAGCAATAAACCAGCCAGCCGGAAGGGCCGAGCGCAGAAGTGGTCCTGCAACTTTATCCG
CCTCCATCCAGTCTATTAATTGTTGCCGGGAAGCTAGAGTAAGTAGTTCGCCAGTTAATAGTTTGCGCAA
CGTTGTTGCCATTGCTACAGGCATCGTGGTGTCACGCTCGTCGTTTGGTATGGCTTCATTCAGCTCCGGT
TCCCAACGATCAAGGCGAGTTACATGATCCCCCATGT
Features (pLannotate 1.2.2; 11 found; start..end, strand, type, name):
    455..559     -  promoter       AmpR promoter: bla
    612..1040    -  rep_origin     f1 ori (sequence partly withheld): f1 bacteriophage origin of replication; arrow indicates direction of (+) strand synthesis
   1045..1200    -  CDS            lacZα (fragment): LacZα fragment of β-galactosidase; lacZ fragment
   1208..1229    +  misc_feature   BioBrick prefix: BioBrick prefix for parts that do not start with "ATG"
   1230..1248    +  promoter       T7 promoter: promoter for bacteriophage T7 RNA polymerase
   1271..1346    +  misc_RNA       gRNA scaffold: guide RNA scaffold for the Streptococcus pyogenes CRISPR/Cas9 system
   1374..1392    +  promoter       T7 promoter: promoter for bacteriophage T7 RNA polymerase
   1414..1489    +  misc_RNA       gRNA scaffold: guide RNA scaffold for the Streptococcus pyogenes CRISPR/Cas9 system
   1517..1537    +  misc_feature   BioBrick suffix: universal suffix for all parts
   1732..2320    -  rep_origin     ori: high-copy-number ColE1/pMB1/pBR322/pUC origin of replication
   2491..454     -  CDS            AmpR (across the origin): β-lactamase; bla; confers resistance to ampicillin, carbenicillin, and related antibiotics
