[The description below was written by a language model from this plasmid's Addgene catalogue record and pLannotate feature annotations shown in this document.]
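Description:
L4440_BioBrick-hif-1-sgRNA-A is a small (about 2.9 kb) bacterial expression plasmid built on L4440_BioBrick-sgRNA, a derivative of the L4440 feeding vector widely used in C. elegans work. It replicates in E. coli at high copy from a ColE1/pUC-type origin and is selected with ampicillin through a β-lactamase gene driven by its own bla promoter. An f1 phage origin and a remnant of the lacZα fragment are also annotated as backbone carry-overs.

The payload sits between a BioBrick prefix and suffix, a standardised arrangement that allows parts to be assembled in tandem. It consists of two consecutive sgRNA units in the same orientation. Each has its own T7 promoter, followed by a short spacer region and the Streptococcus pyogenes Cas9 guide RNA scaffold. According to the record, the two guides target the promoter of the C. elegans gene hif-1, which encodes the hypoxia-inducible factor homologue. The cloning sites used for the insert are not recorded.

The stated purpose is overexpression of these sgRNAs in E. coli HT115, the strain commonly used for RNA feeding experiments, which can supply T7 RNA polymerase to drive the T7 promoters. The associated publication describes worms ingesting sgRNA-producing bacteria to trigger CRISPR activation, giving overexpression of the target gene and effects on lifespan. The plasmid carries no Cas9 or activator component, so the CRISPR activation machinery would have to be provided separately, presumably by the worm strain. The "A" suffix suggests it may be one of several hif-1 guide sets, although the record does not say this.
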