Addgene plasmid #177784: L4440_BioBrick-hif-1-sgRNA-A
Purpose: Overexpression of sgRNAs in E. coli HT115 (targeting C. elegans hif-1 promoter)
Depositing lab: Michael Ristow. Depositing organization: ETH Zurich (Swiss Federal Institute of Technology). Publication: Ingestion of single guide RNAs induces gene overexpression and extends lifespan in C. elegans via CRISPR activation. Fischer F, Benner C, Goyala A, Grigolon G, Vitiello D, Wu J, Zarse K, Ewald CY, Ristow M. J Biol Chem. 2022 May 27:102085. doi: 10.1016/j.jbc.2022.102085. PubMed 35636511.
Backbone
  Vector backbone: L4440_BioBrick-sgRNA
  Vector type: Bacterial Expression
Growth in bacteria
  Bacterial resistance: Ampicillin, 100 μg/mL
  Growth temperature: 37°C
  Growth strain: DH5alpha
  Copy number: High Copy
Gene/Insert
  Gene/Insert name: hif-1
  gRNA/shRNA sequence: AAAAGGACACAAAAAAACTACGTTTTAGAGCTAGAAATAGCAAGTTAAAATAAGGCTAGTCCGTTATCAACTTGAAAAAGTGGCACCGAGTCGGTGCTTTTTTT and AGGACACAAAAAAACTATGGGTTTTAGAGCTAGAAATAGCAAGTTAAAATAAGGCTAGTCCGTTATCAACTTGAAAAAGTGGCACCGAGTCGGTGCTTTTTTT
  Species: C. elegans (nematode)
  Entrez Gene: hif-1 (a.k.a. CELE_F38A6.3)
  Cloning method: Restriction Enzyme; 5′ cloning site Unknown (unknown if destroyed); 3′ cloning site Unknown (unknown if destroyed)
  Sequencing primers: 5′ Unknown
Terms and licenses: Academic/Nonprofit Terms; Industry Terms: Not Available to Industry
How to cite: L4440_BioBrick-hif-1-sgRNA-A was a gift from Michael Ristow (Addgene plasmid # 177784 ; http://n2t.net/addgene:177784 ; RRID:Addgene_177784)
